Addgene plasmid #148941: pAc5.1B-lambdaN-HA-DmGIGYF-YYMYFWFtoAAAAAAA_AH
Purpose: Insect Expression of DmGIGYF1-YYMFWFtoAAAAAAA
Depositing lab: Elisa Izaurralde. Depositing organization: Max Planck Institute for Developmental Biology. Publication: Direct role for the Drosophila GIGYF protein in 4EHP-mediated mRNA repression. Ruscica V, Bawankar P, Peter D, Helms S, Igreja C, Izaurralde E. Nucleic Acids Res. 2019 Jul 26;47(13):7035-7048. doi: 10.1093/nar/gkz429. PubMed 31114929.
Backbone
  Vector backbone: Unknown
  Vector type: Insect Expression
Growth in bacteria
  Bacterial resistance: Ampicillin, 100 μg/mL
  Growth temperature: 37°C
  Growth strain: DH5alpha
  Copy number: Low Copy
Gene/Insert
  Gene/Insert name: DmGIGYF1-YYMFWFtoAAAAAAA
  Species: D. melanogaster (fly)
  Mutation: one silent mutation compared to the sequence given by isoform G NCBI:NM_001169356 or Uniprot.:Q7KQM6
  Entrez Gene: Gyf (a.k.a. Dmel_CG11148, CG11148, Dmel\CG11148, Q7KQM6)
  Cloning method: Unknown
Terms and licenses: Academic/Nonprofit Terms; Industry Terms: Not Available to Industry
Depositor comments: Plasmids from this collection were made available to the research community and donated after the lab closed. Please note that the sequence provided by the depositing laboratory may be theoretical/predicted or based on Sanger sequencing results. There may be discrepancies between sequencing results obtained by Addgene and the depositor sequence. If an Addgene verified sequence is not available, please contact before placing your order to request that our lab fully sequence the plasmid.
How to cite: pAc5.1B-lambdaN-HA-DmGIGYF-YYMYFWFtoAAAAAAA_AH was a gift from Elisa Izaurralde (Addgene plasmid # 148941 ; http://n2t.net/addgene:148941 ; RRID:Addgene_148941)
