[The description below was written by a language model from this plasmid's Addgene catalogue record and pLannotate feature annotations shown in this document.]
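Description:
pAc5.1B-lambdaN-HA-DmGIGYF-YYMYFWFtoAAAAAAA_AH is an insect-cell expression plasmid of about 10.2 kb. The catalogue lists the backbone as unknown, although the name and the annotated parts point to a pAc5.1B-type vector. It is maintained in E. coli through a ColE1/pUC-family origin and selected with ampicillin via the β-lactamase gene and its own promoter. The record lists it as low copy even though the origin is annotated as a high-copy type. Short fragments of a tetracycline resistance gene and of SV40 large T antigen are also detected, and these appear to be non-functional backbone remnants.

Expression is driven by the Drosophila melanogaster actin 5C promoter, a strong constitutive promoter commonly used in fly cell lines, and terminated by an SV40 polyadenylation signal. The open reading frame begins with a fragment of the bacteriophage lambda N protein, followed by an HA epitope and then the Drosophila GIGYF (Gyf, CG11148) coding sequence. The lambda N peptide binds boxB RNA hairpins, so fusions of this kind are generally used to tether a protein to a boxB-containing reporter mRNA and measure its effect on translation or stability. The HA tag allows detection or immunoprecipitation. A vector-derived V5 tag lies downstream of the insert, but the record does not state whether it is translated in frame.

As the name indicates, the insert carries alanine substitutions at a set of aromatic and methionine residues, though their positions and the interaction they disrupt are not specified. The name and the purpose field spell the mutated residue string slightly differently. The depositor also notes one silent change relative to isoform G. The associated work concerns the role of GIGYF in 4EHP-mediated mRNA repression, so this mutant probably serves as a binding-deficient variant in such assays.
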