Features (pLannotate 1.2.2; 11 found; start..end, strand, type, name):
     56..2568    +  promoter       Ac5 promoter: Drosophila melanogaster actin 5C promoter
   2588..2653    +  CDS            N (fragment): REGN_LAMBD - Experimental evidence at protein level: Swiss-Prot protein existence level 1. Plays a role as a transcriptional antitermination factor that allows the virus to initiate its lytic phase. Activates expression of the delayed viral early genes by modifying host RNA polymerase (RNAP) into a form that is resistant to termination signals. This antitermination function requires the host NusA protein which serves to stabilize the interaction between antitermination protein N and host RNA polymerase. From Escherichia phage lambda (Bacteriophage lambda).
   2678..2704    +  CDS            3xHA (fragment): three tandem HA epitope tags
   2723..7444    +  CDS            Gyf: GGYF1_DROME - Experimental evidence at protein level: Swiss-Prot protein existence level 1. Key component of the 4EHP-GYF2 complex, a multiprotein complex that acts as a repressor of translation initiation (PubMed:31114929). In the 4EHP-GYF2 complex, promotes translational repression and decay of mRNA targets by recruiting and bridging the association of the 4EHP complex with decapping effector proteins, such as me31B and Patr-1, and the deadenylation CCR4-NOT complex (PubMed:31114929). Involved in regulating starvation-induced, developmental and physiological autophagy, which is critical for
   7483..7524    +  CDS            V5 tag: epitope tag from simian virus 5
   7624..7758    -  polyA_signal   SV40 poly(A) signal: SV40 polyadenylation signal
   7781..7865    -  CDS            large T antigen (fragment): large T antigen from SV40 (simian virus 40)
   7866..8336    +  CDS            TcR (fragment): tetracycline efflux protein; tet; confers resistance to tetracycline
   8380..8968    -  rep_origin     ori: high-copy-number ColE1/pMB1/pBR322/pUC origin of replication
   9139..9999    -  CDS            AmpR: β-lactamase; bla; confers resistance to ampicillin, carbenicillin, and related antibiotics
  10000..10104   -  promoter       AmpR promoter: bla
>Addgene plasmid #148941 | pAc5.1B-lambdaN-HA-DmGIGYF-YYMYFWFtoAAAAAAA_AH | depositor full sequence | sequence record 291389 | Full Sequence
CTTCAAGGAATTAATTCTATATTCTAAAAACACAAATGATACTTCTAAAAAAAATCATGAATGGCATCAA
CTCTGAATCAAATCTTTGCAGATGCACCTACTTCTCATTTCCACTGTCACATCATTTTTCCAGATCTCGC
TGCCTGTTATGTGGCCCACAAACCAAGACACGTTTTATGGCCATTAAAGCTGGCTGATCGTCGCCAAACA
CCAAATACATATCAATATGTACATTCGAGAAAGAAGCGATCAAAGAAGCGTCTTCGGGCGAGTAGGAGAA
TGCGGAGGAGAAGGAGAACGAGCTGATCTAGTATCTCTCCACAATCCAATGCCAACTGACCAACTGGCCA
TATTCGGAGCAATTTGAAGCCAATTTCCATCGCCTGGCGATCGCTCCATTCTTGGCTATATGTTTTTCAC
CGTTCCCGGGGCCATTTTCAAAGACTCGTCGGTAAGATAAGATTGTGTCACTCGCTGTCTCTCTTCATTT
GTCGAAGAATGCTGAGGAATTTCGCGATGACGTCGGCGAGTATTTTGAAGAATGAGAATAATTTGTATTT
ATACGAAAATCAGTTAGTGGAATTTTCTACAAAAACATGTTATCTATAGATAATTTTGTTGCAAAATATG
TTGACTATGACAAAGATTGTATGTATATACCTTTAATGTATTCTCATTTTCTTATGTATTTATAATGGCA
ATGATGATACTGATGATATTTTAAGATGATGCCAGACCACAGGCTGATTTCTGCGTCTTTTGCCGAACGC
AGTGCATGTGCGGTTGTTGTTTTTTGGAATAGTTTCAATTTTCGGACTGTCCGCTTTGATTTCAGTTTCT
TGGCTTATTCAAAAAGCAAAGTAAAGCCAAAAAAGCGAGATGGCAATACCAAATGCGGCAAAACGGTAGT
GGAAGGAAAGGGGTGCGGGGCAGCGGAAGGAAGGGTGGGGCGGGGCGTGGCGGGGTCTGTGGCTGGGCGC
GACGTCACCGACGTTGGAGCCACTCCTTTGACCATGTGTGCGTGTGTGTATTATTCGTGTCTCGCCACTC
GCCGGTTGTTTTTTTCTTTTTATCTCGCTCTCTCTAGCGCCATCTCGTACGCATGCTCAACGCACCGCAT
GTTGCCGTGTCCTTTATGCGTCATTTTGGCTCGAAATAGGCAATTATTTAAACAAAGATTAGTCAACGAA
AACGCTAAAATAAATAAGTCTACAATATGGTTACTTATTGCCATGTGTGTGCAGCCAACGATAGCAACAA
AAGCAACAACACAGTGGCTTTCCCTCTTTCACTTTTTGTTTGCAAGCGCGTGCGAGCAAGACGGCACGAC
CGGCAAACGCAATTACGCTGACAAAGAGCAGACGAAGTTTTGGCCGAAAAACATCAAGGCGCCTGATACG
AATGCATTTGCAATAACAATTGCGATATTTAATATTGTTTATGAAGCTGTTTGACTTCAAAACACACAAA
AAAAAAAATAAAACAAATTATTTGAAAGAGAATTAGGAATCGGACAGCTTATCGTTACGGGCTAACAGCA
CACCGAGACGAAATAGCTTACCTGACGTCACAGCCTCTGGAAGAACTGCCGCCAAGCAGAGAGAGAGAGA
AAAAGAGGGAGAGCAGCTTAGACCGCATGTGCTTGTGTGTGAGGCGTCTCTCTCTTCGTCTCCTGTTTGC
GCAAACGCATAGACTGCACTGAGAAAATCGATTACCTATTTTTTATGAATGAATATTTGCACTATTACTA
TTCAAAACTATTAAGATAGCAATCACATTCAATAGCCAAATACTATACCACCTGAGCGATGCAACGAAAT
GATCAATTTGAGCAAAAATGCTGCATATTTAGGACGGCATCATTATAGAAATGCTTCTTGCTGTGTACTT
TTCTCTCGTCTGGCAGCTGTTTCGCCGTTATTGTTAAAACCGGCTTAAGTTAGGTGTGTTTTCTACGACT
AGTGATGCCCCTACTAGAAGATGTGTGTTGCACAAATGTCCCTGAATAACCAATTTGAAGTGCAGATAGC
AGTAAACGTAAGCTAATATGAATATTATTTAACTGTAATGTTTTAATATCGCTGGACATTACTAATAAAC
CCACTATAAACACATGTACATATGTATGTTTTGGCATACAATGAGTAGTTGGGGAAAAAATGTGTAAAAG
CACCGTGACCATCACAGCATAAAGATAACCAGCTGAAGTATCGAATATGAGTAACCCCCAAATTGAATCA
CATGCCGCAACTGATAGGACCCATGGAAGTACACTCTTCATGGCGATATACAAGACACACACAAGCACGA
ACACCCAGTTGCGGAGGAAATTCTCCGTAAATGAAAACCCAATCGGCGAACAATTCATACCCATATATGG
TAAAAGTTTTGAACGCGACTTGAGAGCGGAGAGCATTGCGGCTGATAAGGTTTTAGCGCTAAGCGGGCTT
TATAAAACGGGCTGCGGGACCAGTTTTCATATCACTACCGTTTGAGTTCTTGTGCTGTGTGGATACTCCT
CCCGACACAAAGCCGCTCCATCAGCCAGCAGTCGTCTAATCCAGAGACCCCGGATCGGGGTACCAACATG
GACGCACAAACACGACGACGTGAGCGTCGCGCTGAGAAACAAGCTCAATGGAAAGCTGCAAACGGTGGAT
CTCCTCCACATATGGCTTACCCATACGATGTTCCAGATTACGCTCCTCCAAGCTTGAATTCTATGACAGA
TTCAATGAAATTTGGCCCGGAATGGTTGCGCAATATGTCAGCCGAGCCTTCGGGCTCTCCCAGTACCTAC
AACGTTGGTAATGCAGCTCAAAACAATTCGATTGGAGGGCACAACCTGGGAAACAACACGGCGGCATCCG
CTTCCCGTAATCTATTTCCAGAAGCCCGGGCCGGACGCGAGGAAGCGCTGTCCTTGTTCGATCGGAACTG
CCTACTGCCGCAGATCCTGCCATCGTTCAAAAAGCTCTTCGTGGAAAAGGTTCAGTGCCCTCTTGCACTG
ACACCGAGCTCCGAGGAGGACATCAACCAAAACTCACTTGGCAATAACTCTCGTCCTGCCTGGTTGCAGC
GCTCGCCCAGTGGATTTGGTAGTGCCTCCCGAGGCTCTGGACGTGGTGGAACCGTTGACCGGGGACGGAT
GCGCGGAAAATCGGCCTATCATCCGATATACCAACGCCCAAGCGGTCTATATGATGAAAGCTTATCGGTT
ATATCAAAGGCCGAACGCACATGGAGCGACCGCAACGGAACTGGAGATTCTGCGGCAACCACCACCTCCA
CTAGTGGCTCTGGTGCTCTAGATTGGAATGGAACTCCAAGCTCAAGTCCTCGAAAAGATTATTCTAATAA
TCATCGCAACTTGGAAAACTGGCGACGAACACGTAACGAAGATGGATCCGGTGATGGTCCATCCTCCAGC
GGTTCCATGAGCGGACCCGATATTGCTGGTTGGCGGAGCGGTGTCGTCGGTGGAAGTACAAACGCAGGTT
TTGGTACCAATAGCCATCGGTGGGGAAGATCTACAAGCTGGCGTGATGAAGATCCTAGCGTCGACAATGC
AGCTAGTTTACAACGCTCAATTTCAACAGTTGCGACTTTAAGTACAGATCGGACTGGAAACAATAAAGGA
TCTGGAATCGGAGCTGCAGAGGGAGTAGGGAGCATATCGCACCCACGGTTGTCGAGTTCTAAAATATCTC
AATTATGGACTGTTAATAATGCAGCCGGTGTTGATGCCGACGAAAATCTACCCGAATGGGCAATTGAAAA
TCCATCGAAATTGGGTGGCAGTTTTGATGCTAGTGGAGCCTTTCATGGAGATACTGATCTAAAACCTATC
AAAAGTTCGCATAATACTTTAAAAACCAAAAGCTTAGACTCCTATGACGATGTAAAAAGACCGAAAAGTA
AAGACCTGTCTGATCCAGATAGTGGAAACGATATAACTCCAGAAACCTCATTAACGAAAGATACCAATAC
AACAGCTGTGCAAGAAGAAGTTGAAAGCAGTTTATCTCCAATAAGCTCTACAACGACAAAGGAAGTGATC
CATGGAGATATTTCAGATCGGATTAAAGAGGTCGCCGATGAAGTAGAAAAACTTATAATGGATGATGATC
ATAAAATCTCTTCGAATCAAAGCCAACATCAAAATCATGACGGGTTTACAGCTGCACTTCCAAGAATGGC
AGACATTGAGATAAACGTAAAACCGAGTGTTACAGCAGTGCATCGGCAAGCACCTTCCACCATGCCTATA
CAAATTACCCCTACAATTACAGATGTCGCTCCACCATCCCATGCAGTTGTGTCGTTTTCGGATCATGAGA
CAATGCAACACCATAACATGCACCACCTGCCACAATTTCCAATGATTCCTACACCGCATATCATCACTCC
AAATCTAAACGAATTGTGGTTTGCCCGGGATCCGCAGGCAAATGTTCAGGGGCCAGCTAGTGCCGTTGAG
ATGACGGAAGCGTATCGCGCTGGCTACGCTAATGAGAACCTGTTTGTACGCCGGTACTCTGATAATAGGT
TTAGACCGCTGGGAGAGCTTATAAAATTTTGTCATGGTAACATGCCATTTACGCACAGTCACCTACTTCC
ATCTCCGATAGAACTAGAGAACATTCCTGTTGGTCAAATACCAGCCCCTCTAACGGCGTCACTTTCAATT
ACACCCCATAAGCCATCACCGATTCCTATCGCACTTTCTGTTGTTGAACAGCAGTTGCAGCAACAAAGAG
ATGAGCAACTAAAGGCAAATGTTACAGCAACAGCTGAAGCTCTACGTGCTGCAATAAAAGGAAGTTTTGG
CGGAAATAGCATTGGTAATACGTCTCATTTGCTTACAATGCGGTTTCAAATGCTACAGGATCAGTACATA
CAGCACCAGGAATACCAAATACTAGCTGAGCTATCCAAAAATGAATGCTTTCAACGTCTTTCGGCTGTCG
AGCAAGAAACAGTTGTTCGTCGGAAAGTTCAATTGCTGGGTCTTCCTGAGTATTTGATCAGCTTAAACGG
ATTAAGCAATTCTTTGTCCGTACTGAACCCCGTTGCCGGTAGACAGTTGTACAGGGCAGTGGTTGAGCAC
GCCAAGAAGGATCAACAACATATTTTTGCAAACACCGAGCAACAACGTTCAGTGGGAAATTTACTGGATG
CTAATAATTTCATTCTAAATGCCCAAATAATGATTCAGCAATCGCAGCAAGAGGTAGGTCCCTTGGTATC
ATCCGTGGATTGTATTATGCAAGGTGGAACTGCAGCTGACCTAAATAAGCCGAATGAAATACCGAGGAAT
GAGTTAGACTTAATTAATGAATATAACTTACGGATGCTGTTGCGTGGCCAACCAACAAGTACTCAACAGC
AACCACCTGCGCTGACGAACTCAGCTACCGAAAATCTCCCTGGAGTTGATTTTTTAACTGAAACACAATT
GTTAGAGCGGCAAAACTTGATGATTCCAATCTGGTTACCCCCTAATAATAATAAGCAACAAGAAACCGAC
CAACAGTGGGCTGAAATGTCTAATGCGGATGCATCATTATGGGAAACGGCCAACTTAAATGAAGAGCGAA
ATGAAGATCAGCAACTATTAATACAAAAGTCTTCTGAAGCGTGCTTCGCAGATACAGAAAAAGATGTCAA
AATTGCCCAATTATTTCAAGTTCAATCAGGAAATGTTGTTAACCACACCGCATTAGAGGAATTAGATCAG
TCCCCTCAAAATTTAAAAGGTTCACATAATCAAAAAATAGTCAAATCCCTTGTTTCCGATATTCAACAGA
ATCATAATGAGGAACTAAATTCACATCAACACCAGGTAAAGCAGGCTAACAAGCAGAATCTGAATACAAA
ACAGAATGCGGCACAGTCAGCCCTAAAGCCAATTAATAACGAAAATGATCGCAAACGAGAACAGACAGAA
GAAAAAAAAAGGCAAAGAGAGGAACGCAAGCGCCAGCAATTGGAAGATGATAAACGTCGGGCGTTGAATG
AATCTGAAGAACAGACCCGCCAAATTCAAGAGGAAAAGGAAAGGCAACAGCAAATACAAGCCCAACGTCG
AAAGGCATTGTTGGGCAATGTCCATTCTCTATCAGTTCAAAATGGGATGTCAGGAACATTAGCGTCTGCA
CAAAGCAAGAAGAACGACGATGCCAAAACAGCAGAACCCCAAGTATCCTCGCGCTTGCCGTCTACATCCG
TAGCGCCTTGGTCTTTTCAGTTGCAAAATTCTATGAGATCGGCGCCTGGTCTGGCAGAAATACAAAAGGC
AGAACGTCGAGAGCGTCGCGCAGACCAACAGCGACATCAAGAGCTATTAGACAAGCAATTGCGTGCCAAT
GCCGCAGCTGCGGCTGAAGCCAACGATGCTTTGCTTAAATGGCAGTCAACACCAGCGTCGGCGCCCGTAA
TGAGTCTCGCCGAAATTCAAGCAGAAGAGGCAAGGCGGTTGGCCAATGACCTTGTGGATCGGCAGCGTCG
ACGAGAACTGGAACATCACCAACAAGCTCCTTTGTCATCAGCGGTTTTGGTTACGAGTGCAACTTCCAAC
ATCTGGGGTAACGCCAATAAAGCATGGAGTTCGTCCGCTGCTCAATCACTTTCGTTAAAAACAAGTTCTG
GAACTGGTCTGTGGGACGAACCGAATCCATTAGGTTCTAATGGATCTGGAACAAGCGGTACCTCATCCGT
AACTGCGGCGGCAGTCTTGGCAGGAGGATTAAACTCAGCTAATAAATCCACTCTGCAAGCTCAAAATAAG
TCGTCGGCTTTATTTGCATCGCCTCGAAATTTGCGCAAGAGTCAAACATTGCCAGCCCTTAGTAACCCAG
AAAAGTCAAATAAAAATGGACCAGGTCAACGGCCAGAAAAACAAAAGTTGGCTCAAACTCGTTCAAAGGG
TGCCGCTGTCTCAATTGAAGAGAAGGATAGAGAAAGAAAATTGAATGCAAAAAGCCAGCAAAGCAGCACC
GACCAAGCCATTAGCAAGGTTAATGAGTATGAAAACGAGTTCACTAGCTGGTGCATAAAGAGCCTAGATA
ATATGTCCGCCAAAGTTGATGTACCCACGTTCGTTGCATTCTTGCAGGACTTGGAAGCGCCATATGAGGT
AAAGGACTATGTCCGAATATACCTTGGCGATGGAAAAGATTCTTTGGATTTCGCAAAGCAGTTTTTGGAG
CGACGTAGCAAATACAAAAGCTTGCAACGTGCCCAAAAGGCACACAATGACGATATGTGCAAACCAGCTC
CTGCCATTACGCCATCTGCGAATGACTATGCCGACAGCAAGAACAAACAAAAAAAGATTAAAAAGAATAA
GATGACTAAGATGGACGCCCGCATTCTTGGGTTTTCAGTAACTGCTGCCGAGGGTCGCATAAATGTTGGC
ATTCGAGACTACGTCGAAGGACCATAAGCGGCCGCTCGAGTCTAGAGGGCCCGCGGTTCGAAGGTAAGCC
TATCCCTAACCCTCTCCTCGGTCTCGATTCTACGCGTACCGGTCATCATCACCATCACCATTGAGTTTAA
ACCCGCTGATCAGCCTCGACTGTGCCTTCTAAGGCCTGAGCTCGCTGATCAGCCTCGATCGAGGATCCAG
ACATGATAAGATACATTGATGAGTTTGGACAAACCACAACTAGAATGCAGTGAAAAAAATGCTTTATTTG
TGAAATTTGTGATGCTATTGCTTTATTTGTAACCATTATAAGCTGCAATAAACAAGTTAACAACAACAAT
TGCATTCATTTTATGTTTCAGGTTCAGGGGGAGGTGTGGGAGGTTTTTTAAAGCAAGTAAAACCTCTACA
AATGTGGTATGGCTGATTATGATCAGTCGACCGATGCCCTTGAGAGCCTTCAACCCAGTCAGCTCCTTCC
GGTGGGCGCGGGGCATGACTATCGTCGCCGCACTTATGACTGTCTTCTTTATCATGCAACTCGTAGGACA
GGTGCCGGCAGCGCTCTGGGTCATTTTCGGCGAGGACCGCTTTCGCTGGAGCGCGACGATGATCGGCCTG
TCGCTTGCGGTATTCGGAATCTTGCACGCCCTCGCTCAAGCCTTCGTCACTGGTCCCGCCACCAAACGTT
TCGGCGAGAAGCAGGCCATTATCGCCGGCATGGCGGCCGACGCGCTGGGCTACGTCTTGCTGGCGTTCGC
GACGCGAGGCTGGATGGCCTTCCCCATTATGATTCTTCTCGCTTCCGGCGGCATCGGGATGCCCGCGTTG
CAGGCCATGCTGTCCAGGCAGGTAGATGACGACCATCAGGGACAGCTTCAAGGATCGCTCGCGGCTCTTA
CCAGCCAGCAAAAGGCCAGGAACCGTAAAAAGGCCGCGTTGCTGGCGTTTTTCCATAGGCTCCGCCCCCC
TGACGAGCATCACAAAAATCGACGCTCAAGTCAGAGGTGGCGAAACCCGACAGGACTATAAAGATACCAG
GCGTTTCCCCCTGGAAGCTCCCTCGTGCGCTCTCCTGTTCCGACCCTGCCGCTTACCGGATACCTGTCCG
CCTTTCTCCCTTCGGGAAGCGTGGCGCTTTCTCAATGCTCACGCTGTAGGTATCTCAGTTCGGTGTAGGT
CGTTCGCTCCAAGCTGGGCTGTGTGCACGAACCCCCCGTTCAGCCCGACCGCTGCGCCTTATCCGGTAAC
TATCGTCTTGAGTCCAACCCGGTAAGACACGACTTATCGCCACTGGCAGCAGCCACTGGTAACAGGATTA
GCAGAGCGAGGTATGTAGGCGGTGCTACAGAGTTCTTGAAGTGGTGGCCTAACTACGGCTACACTAGAAG
GACAGTATTTGGTATCTGCGCTCTGCTGAAGCCAGTTACCTTCGGAAAAAGAGTTGGTAGCTCTTGATCC
GGCAAACAAACCACCGCTGGTAGCGGTGGTTTTTTTGTTTGCAAGCAGCAGATTACGCGCAGAAAAAAAG
GATCTCAAGAAGATCCTTTGATCTTTTCTACGGGGTCTGACGCTCAGTGGAACGAAAACTCACGTTAAGG
GATTTTGGTCATGAGATTATCAAAAAGGATCTTCACCTAGATCCTTTTAAATTAAAAATGAAGTTTTAAA
TCAATCTAAAGTATATATGAGTAAACTTGGTCTGACAGTTACCAATGCTTAATCAGTGAGGCACCTATCT
CAGCGATCTGTCTATTTCGTTCATCCATAGTTGCCTGACTCCCCGTCGTGTAGATAACTACGATACGGGA
GGGCTTACCATCTGGCCCCAGTGCTGCAATGATACCGCGAGACCCACGCTCACCGGCTCCAGATTTATCA
GCAATAAACCAGCCAGCCGGAAGGGCCGAGCGCAGAAGTGGTCCTGCAACTTTATCCGCCTCCATCCAGT
CTATTAATTGTTGCCGGGAAGCTAGAGTAAGTAGTTCGCCAGTTAATAGTTTGCGCAACGTTGTTGCCAT
TGCTGCAGGCATCGTGGTGTCACGCTCGTCGTTTGGTATGGCTTCATTCAGCTCCGGTTCCCAACGATCA
AGGCGAGTTACATGATCCCCCATGTTGTGCAAAAAAGCGGTTAGCTCCTTCGGTCCTCCGATCGTTGTCA
GAAGTAAGTTGGCCGCAGTGTTATCACTCATGGTTATGGCAGCACTGCATAATTCTCTTACTGTCATGCC
ATCCGTAAGATGCTTTTCTGTGACTGGTGAGTACTCAACCAAGTCATTCTGAGAATAGTGTATGCGGCGA
CCGAGTTGCTCTTGCCCGGCGTCAACACGGGATAATACCGCGCCACATAGCAGAACTTTAAAAGTGCTCA
TCATTGGAAAACGTTCTTCGGGGCGAAAACTCTCAAGGATCTTACCGCTGTTGAGATCCAGTTCGATGTA
ACCCACTCGTGCACCCAACTGATCTTCAGCATCTTTTACTTTCACCAGCGTTTCTGGGTGAGCAAAAACA
GGAAGGCAAAATGCCGCAAAAAAGGGAATAAGGGCGACACGGAAATGTTGAATACTCATACTCTTCCTTT
TTCAATATTATTGAAGCATTTATCAGGGTTATTGTCTCATGAGCGGATACATATTTGAATGTATTTAGAA
AAATAAACAAATAGGGGTTCCGCGCACATTTCCCCGAAAAGTGCCACCTGACGTCTAAGAAACCATTATT
ATCATGACATTAACCTATAAAAATAGGCGTATCACGAGGCCCTTTCGT
